>Addgene plasmid #87705 | FLINC-AKAR1-CAAX | addgene full sequence | sequence record 176711 | Addgene NGS Result
CATCATCATCATCATCATGGTATGGCTAGCATGACTGGTGGACAGCAAATGGGTCGGGATCTGTACGACG
ATGACGATAAGGATCCCATGAGTGTGATTAAACCAGACATGAAGATCAAGCTGCGTATGGAAGGCGCTGT
AAATGGACACCCGTTCGCGATTGAAGGAGTTGGCCTTGGGAAGCCTTTCGAGGGAAAACAGAGTATGGAC
CTTAAAGTCAAAGAAGGCGGACCTCTGCCTTTCGCCTATGACATCTTGACAACTGTGTTCTGTTACGGCA
ACAGGGTATTCGCCAAATACCCAGAAAATATAGTAGACTATTTCAAGCAGTCGTTTCCTGAGGGCTACTC
TTGGGAACGAAGCATGAATTACGAAGACGGGGGCATTTGTAACGCGACAAACGACATAACCCTGGATGGT
GACTGTTATATCTATGAAATTCGATTTGATGGTGTGAACTTTCCTGCCAATGGTCCAGTTATGCAGAAGA
GGACTGTGAAATGGGAGCCATCCACTGAGAAATTGTATGTGCGTGATGGAGTGCTGAAGGGTGATGTTAA
CATGGCTCTGTCGCTTGAAGGAGGTGGCCATTACCGATGTGACTTCAAAACTACTTATAAAGCTAAGAAG
GTTGTCCAGTTGCCAGACTATCACTTTGTGGACCACCACATTGAGATTAAAAGCCACGACAAAGATTACA
GTAATGTTAATCTGCATGAGCATGCCGAAGCGCATTCTGAGCTGCCGAGGCAGGCCAAGAGATCTATGCA
TAAGTTTTCTCAAGAACAGATCGGCGAAAACATTGTGTGCAGGGTCATTTGTACCACGGGTCAAATTCCC
ATCCGAGATTTGTCAGCTGATATTTCACAAGTGCTTAAGGAAAAACGATCCATAAAGAAAGTTTGGACAT
TTGGTAGAAACCCAGCCTGTGACTATCATTTAGGAAACATTTCAAGACTGTCAAATAAGCATTTCCAAAT
ACTACTAGGAGAAGACGGTAACCTTTTATTGAATGACATTTCCACTAATGGGACCTGGTTAAATGGGCAA
AAAGTCGAGAAGAACAGCAATCAGTTACTGTCCCAAGGTGATGAAATAACCGTTGGTGTAGGCGTGGAAT
CAGATATTTTATCTCTGGTCATTTTCATAAACGACAAATTTAAGCAGTGCCTGGAGCAGAACAAAGTTGA
TCGCGGTACCAGTGCTGGTGGTAGTGCTGGTGGTAGTGCTGGTGGTAGTGCTGGTGGTAGTGCTGGTGGT
TCCGGCAGTGCTGGTGGTAGTGCTGGTGGTAGTACCAGTGCTGGTGGTAGTGCTGGTGGTAGTGCTGGTG
GTAGTGCTGGTGGTAGTGCTGGTGGTTCCGGCAGTGCTGGTGGTAGTGCTGGTGGTAGTACCAGTGCTGG
TGGTAGTGCTGGTGGTAGTGCTGGTGGTAGTGCTGGTGGTAGTGCTGGTGGTTCCGGCAGTGCTGGTGGT
AGTGCTGGTGGTAGTACCAGTGCTGGTGGTAGTGCTGGTGGTAGTGCTGGTGGTAGTGCTGGTGGTAGTG
CTGGTGGTTCCGGATTGAGGCGCGCGACGCTGGTTGACGGCGGCAGCGAGCTCATGAGCGAGCTGATTAA
GGAGAACATGCACATGAAGCTGTACATGGAGGGCACCGTGAACAACCACCACTTCAAGTGCACATCCGAG
GGCGAAGGCAAGCCCTACGAGGGCACCCAGACCATGAGAATCAAGGTGGTCGAGGGCGGCCCTCTCCCCT
TCGCCTTCGACATCCTGGCTACCAGCTTCATGTACGGCAGCAGAACCTTCATCAACCACACCCAGGGCAT
CCCCGATTTCTTTAAGCAGTCCTTCCCTGAGGGCTTCACATGGGAGAGAGTCACCACATACGAAGACGGG
GGCGTGCTGACCGCTACCCAGGACACCAGCCTCCAGGACGGCTGCCTCATCTACAACGTCAAGATCAGAG
GGGTGAACTTCCCATCCAACGGCCCTGTGATGCAGAAGAAAACACTCGGCTGGGAGGCCAACACCGAGAT
GCTGTACCCCGCTGACGGCGGCCTGGAAGGCAGAACCGACATGGCCCTGAAGCTCGTGGGCGGGGGCCAC
CTGATCTGCAACTTCAAGACCACATACAGATCCAAGAAACCCGCTAAGAACCTCAAGATGCCCGGCGTCT
ACTATGTGGACCACAGACTGGAAAGAATCAAGGAGGCCGACAAAGAGACCTACGTCGAGCAGCACGAGGT
GGCTGTGGCCAGATACTGCGACCTCCCTAGCAAACTGGGGCACAAGGAATTCAAGAAGAAGAAGAAGAGC
AAGACCAAGTGCGTGATCATGTAATCTAGAGGGCCCTATTCTATAGTGTCACCTAAATGCTAGAGCTCGC
TGATCAGCCTCGACTGTGCCTTCTAGTTGCCAGCCATCTGTTGTTTGCCCCTCCCCCGTGCCTTCCTTGA
CCCTGGAAGGTGCCACTCCCACTGTCCTTTCCTAATAAAATGAGGAAATTGCATCGCATTGTCTGAGTAG
GTGTCATTCTATTCTGGGGGGTGGGGTGGGGCAGGACAGCAAGGGGGAGGATTGGGAAGACAATAGCAGG
CATGCTGGGGATGCGGTGGGCTCTATGGCTTCTGAGGCGGAAAGAACCAGCTGGGGCTCTAGGGGGTATC
CCC
[124 nt withheld, positions 2664-2787]
C
[91 nt withheld, positions 2789-2879]
A
[49 nt withheld, positions 2881-2929]
CCTTTGACGTTGGAGTCCACGTTCTTT
[37 nt withheld, positions 2957-2993]
ACCCTATCTCGGTCTATTCTTTTGATTTATAAGGGATTTTGCCGATTTCGGCCTATTGGTTAAAAAATGA
GCTGATTTAACAAAAATTTAACGCGAATTAATTCTGTGGAATGTGTGTCAGTTAGGGTGTGGAAAGTCCC
CAGGCTCCCCAGCAGGCAGAAGTATGCAAAGCATGCATCTCAATTAGTCAGCAACCAGGTGTGGAAAGTC
CCCAGGCTCCCCAGCAGGCAGAAGTATGCAAAGCATGCATCTCAATTAGTCAGCAACCATAGTCCCGCCC
CTAACTCCGCCCATCCCGCCCCTAACTCCGCCCAGTTCCGCCCATTCTCCGCCCCATGGCTGACTAATTT
TTTTTATTTATGCAGAGGCCGAGGCCGCCTCTGCCTCTGAGCTATTCCAGAAGTAGTGAGGAGGCTTTTT
TGGAGGCCTAGGCTTTTGCAAAAAGCTCCCGGGAGCTTGTATATCCATTTTCGGATCTGATCAAGAGACA
GGATGAGGATCGTTTCGCATGATTGAACAAGATGGATTGCACGCAGGTTCTCCGGCCGCTTGGGTGGAGA
GGCTATTCGGCTATGACTGGGCACAACAGACAATCGGCTGCTCTGATGCCGCCGTGTTCCGGCTGTCAGC
GCAGGGGCGCCCGGTTCTTTTTGTCAAGACCGACCTGTCCGGTGCCCTGAATGAACTGCAGGACGAGGCA
GCGCGGCTATCGTGGCTGGCCACGACGGGCGTTCCTTGCGCAGCTGTGCTCGACGTTGTCACTGAAGCGG
GAAGGGACTGGCTGCTATTGGGCGAAGTGCCGGGGCAGGATCTCCTGTCATCTCACCTTGCTCCTGCCGA
GAAAGTATCCATCATGGCTGATGCAATGCGGCGGCTGCATACGCTTGATCCGGCTACCTGCCCATTCGAC
CACCAAGCGAAACATCGCATCGAGCGAGCACGTACTCGGATGGAAGCCGGTCTTGTCGATCAGGATGATC
TGGACGAAGAGCATCAGGGGCTCGCGCCAGCCGAACTGTTCGCCAGGCTCAAGGCGCGCATGCCCGACGG
CGAGGATCTCGTCGTGACCCATGGCGATGCCTGCTTGCCGAATATCATGGTGGAAAATGGCCGCTTTTCT
GGATTCATCGACTGTGGCCGGCTGGGTGTGGCGGACCGCTATCAGGACATAGCGTTGGCTACCCGTGATA
TTGCTGAAGAGCTTGGCGGCGAATGGGCTGACCGCTTCCTCGTGCTTTACGGTATCGCCGCTCCCGATTC
GCAGCGCATCGCCTTCTATCGCCTTCTTGACGAGTTCTTCTGAGCGGGACTCTGGGGTTCGAAATGACCG
ACCAAGCGACGCCCAACCTGCCATCACGAGATTTCGATTCCACCGCCGCCTTCTATGAAAGGTTGGGCTT
CGGAATCGTTTTCCGGGACGCCGGCTGGATGATCCTCCAGCGCGGGGATCTCATGCTGGAGTTCTTCGCC
CACCCCAACTTGTTTATTGCAGCTTATAATGGTTACAAATAAAGCAATAGCATCACAAATTTCACAAATA
AAGCATTTTTTTCACTGCATTCTAGTTGTGGTTTGTCCAAACTCATCAATGTATCTTATCATGTCTGTAT
ACCGTCGACCTCTAGCTAGAGCTTGGCGTAATCATGGTCATAGCTGTTTCCTGTGTGAAATTGTTATCCG
CTCACAATTCCACACAACATACGAGCCGGAAGCATAAAGTGTAAAGCCTGGGGTGCCTAATGAGTGAGCT
AACTCACATTAATTGCGTTGCGCTCACTGCCCGCTTTCCAGTCGGGAAACCTGTCGTGCCAGCTGCATTA
ATGAATCGGCCAACGCGCGGGGAGAGGCGGTTTGCGTATTGGGCGCTCTTCCGCTTCCTCGCTCACTGAC
TCGCTGCGCTCGGTCGTTCGGCTGCGGCGAGCGGTATCAGCTCACTCAAAGGCGGTAATACGGTTATCCA
CAGAATCAGGGGATAACGCAGGAAAGAACATGTGAGCAAAAGGCCAGCAAAAGGCCAGGAACCGTAAAAA
GGCCGCGTTGCTGGCGTTTTTCCATAGGCTCCGCCCCCCTGACGAGCATCACAAAAATCGACGCTCAAGT
CAGAGGTGGCGAAACCCGACAGGACTATAAAGATACCAGGCGTTTCCCCCTGGAAGCTCCCTCGTGCGCT
CTCCTGTTCCGACCCTGCCGCTTACCGGATACCTGTCCGCCTTTCTCCCTTCGGGAAGCGTGGCGCTTTC
TCATAGCTCACGCTGTAGGTATCTCAGTTCGGTGTAGGTCGTTCGCTCCAAGCTGGGCTGTGTGCACGAA
CCCCCCGTTCAGCCCGACCGCTGCGCCTTATCCGGTAACTATCGTCTTGAGTCCAACCCGGTAAGACACG
ACTTATCGCCACTGGCAGCAGCCACTGGTAACAGGATTAGCAGAGCGAGGTATGTAGGCGGTGCTACAGA
GTTCTTGAAGTGGTGGCCTAACTACGGCTACACTAGAAGAACAGTATTTGGTATCTGCGCTCTGCTGAAG
CCAGTTACCTTCGGAAAAAGAGTTGGTAGCTCTTGATCCGGCAAACAAACCACCGCTGGTAGCGGTGGTT
TTTTTGTTTGCAAGCAGCAGATTACGCGCAGAAAAAAAGGATCTCAAGAAGATCCTTTGATCTTTTCTAC
GGGGTCTGACGCTCAGTGGAACGAAAACTCACGTTAAGGGATTTTGGTCATGAGATTATCAAAAAGGATC
TTCACCTAGATCCTTTTAAATTAAAAATGAAGTTTTAAATCAATCTAAAGTATATATGAGTAAACTTGGT
CTGACAGTTACCAATGCTTAATCAGTGAGGCACCTATCTCAGCGATCTGTCTATTTCGTTCATCCATAGT
TGCCTGACTCCCCGTCGTGTAGATAACTACGATACGGGAGGGCTTACCATCTGGCCCCAGTGCTGCAATG
ATACCGCGAGACCCACGCTCACCGGCTCCAGATTTATCAGCAATAAACCAGCCAGCCGGAAGGGCCGAGC
GCAGAAGTGGTCCTGCAACTTTATCCGCCTCCATCCAGTCTATTAATTGTTGCCGGGAAGCTAGAGTAAG
TAGTTCGCCAGTTAATAGTTTGCGCAACGTTGTTGCCATTGCTACAGGCATCGTGGTGTCACGCTCGTCG
TTTGGTATGGCTTCATTCAGCTCCGGTTCCCAACGATCAAGGCGAGTTACATGATCCCCCATGTTGTGCA
AAAAAGCGGTTAGCTCCTTCGGTCCTCCGATCGTTGTCAGAAGTAAGTTGGCCGCAGTGTTATCACTCAT
GGTTATGGCAGCACTGCATAATTCTCTTACTGTCATGCCATCCGTAAGATGCTTTTCTGTGACTGGTGAG
TACTCAACCAAGTCATTCTGAGAATAGTGTATGCGGCGACCGAGTTGCTCTTGCCCGGCGTCAATACGGG
ATAATACCGCGCCACATAGCAGAACTTTAAAAGTGCTCATCATTGGAAAACGTTCTTCGGGGCGAAAACT
CTCAAGGATCTTACCGCTGTTGAGATCCAGTTCGATGTAACCCACTCGTGCACCCAACTGATCTTCAGCA
TCTTTTACTTTCACCAGCGTTTCTGGGTGAGCAAAAACAGGAAGGCAAAATGCCGCAAAAAAGGGAATAA
GGGCGACACGGAAATGTTGAATACTCATACTCTTCCTTTTTCAATATTATTGAAGCATTTATCAGGGTTA
TTGTCTCATGAGCGGATACATATTTGAATGTATTTAGAAAAATAAACAAATAGGGGTTCCGCGCACATTT
CCCCGAAAAGTGCCACCTGACGTCGACGGATCGGGAGATCTCCCGATCCCCTATGGTGCACTCTCAGTAC
AATCTGCTCTGATGCCGCATAGTTAAGCCAGTATCTGCTCCCTGCTTGTGTGTTGGAGGTCGCTGAGTAG
TGCGCGAGCAAAATTTAAGCTACAACAAGGCAAGGCTTGACCGACAATTGCATGAAGAATCTGCTTAGGG
TTAGGCGTTTTGCGCTGCTTCGCGATGTACGGGCCAGATATACGCGTTGACATTGATTATTGACTAGTTA
TTAATAGTAATCAATTACGGGGTCATTAGTTCATAGCCCATATATGGAGTTCCGCGTTACATAACTTACG
GTAAATGGCCCGCCTGGCTGACCGCCCAACGACCCCCGCCCATTGACGTCAATAATGACGTATGTTCCCA
TAGTAACGCCAATAGGGACTTTCCATTGACGTCAATGGGTGGAGTATTTACGGTAAACTGCCCACTTGGC
AGTACATCAAGTGTATCATATGCCAAGTACGCCCCCTATTGACGTCAATGACGGTAAATGGCCCGCCTGG
CATTATGCCCAGTACATGACCTTATGGGACTTTCCTACTTGGCAGTACATCTACGTATTAGTCATCGCTA
TTACCATGGTGATGCGGTTTTGGCAGTACATCAATGGGCGTGGATAGCGGTTTGACTCACGGGGATTTCC
AAGTCTCCACCCCATTGACGTCAATGGGAGTTTGTTTTGGCACCAAAATCAACGGGACTTTCCAAAATGT
CGTAACAACTCCGCCCCATTGACGCAAATGGGCGGTAGGCGTGTACGGTGGGAGGTCTATATAAGCAGAG
CTCTCTGGCTAACTAGAGAACCCACTGCTTACTGGCTTATCGAAATTAATACGACTCACTATAGGGAGAC
CCAAGCTTGCGGCCGCCACCATGGTGCGGGGTTCT
Features (pLannotate 1.2.2; 26 found; start..end, strand, type, name):
      1..21      +  CDS            capTEV™ (fragment): composite tag for in vivo biotinylation, TEV protease cleavage, and 6xHis tagging
     22..54      +  CDS            T7 tag (gene 10 leader): leader peptide from bacteriophage T7 gene 10 promotes efficient translation in E. coli
     58..81      +  CDS            Xpress™ tag: Xpress™ epitope tag, including an enterokinase recognition and cleavage site
     88..759     +  CDS            Dronpa: Dronpa is a photoswitchable green fluorescent protein published in 2004, derived from Echinophyllia sp. SC22.
    772..1194    +  CDS            RAD53 (fragment): RAD53_YEAST - Also known as MEC2, SAD1, SPK1. Experimental evidence at protein level: Swiss-Prot protein existence level 1. Controls S-phase checkpoint as well as G1 and G2 DNA damage checkpoints. Phosphorylates proteins on serine, threonine, and tyrosine. Prevents entry into anaphase and mitotic exit after DNA damage via regulation of the Polo kinase CDC5. Seems to be involved in the phosphorylation of RPH1. From Saccharomyces cerevisiae (strain ATCC 204508 / S288c) (Baker's yeast).
   1594..2286    +  CDS            TagRFP: TagRFP is a basic (constitutively fluorescent) red fluorescent protein published in 2007, derived from Entacmaea quadricolor. It has very low acid sensitivity.
   2350..2368    -  promoter       SP6 promoter: promoter for bacteriophage SP6 RNA polymerase
   2394..2618    +  polyA_signal   bGH poly(A) signal: bovine growth hormone polyadenylation signal
   2622..2643    +  promoter       SV40 promoter (fragment): SV40 enhancer and early promoter
   2664..3092    +  rep_origin     f1 ori (sequence partly withheld): f1 bacteriophage origin of replication; arrow indicates direction of (+) strand synthesis
   3106..3435    +  promoter       SV40 promoter: SV40 enhancer and early promoter
   3502..4293    +  CDS            neo: KKA2_KLEPN - Also known as kan, nptII. Experimental evidence at protein level: Swiss-Prot protein existence level 1. Resistance to kanamycin, neomycin, paromomycin, ribostamycin, butirosin and gentamicin B. From Klebsiella pneumoniae.
   4317..4475    +  CDS            ble (fragment): BLE_KLEPN - Experimental evidence at protein level: Swiss-Prot protein existence level 1. Binding protein with a strong affinity to the bleomycin family of antibiotics. Binds to CL990; an antimitotic-antibiotic compound. From Klebsiella pneumoniae.
   4470..4591    +  polyA_signal   SV40 poly(A) signal: SV40 polyadenylation signal
   4664..4680    -  protein_bind   lac operator: The lac repressor binds to the lac operator to inhibit transcription in E. coli. This inhibition can be relieved by adding lactose or isopropyl-β-D-thiogalactopyranoside (IPTG). lac repressor encoded by lacI
   4688..4718    -  promoter       lac promoter: promoter for the E. coli lac operon
   4733..4754    -  protein_bind   CAP binding site: CAP binding activates transcription in the presence of cAMP. E. coli catabolite activator protein
   4767..4859    -  CDS            lacI (fragment): lac repressor; lacI; The lac repressor binds to the lac operator to inhibit transcription in E. coli. This inhibition can be relieved by adding lactose or isopropyl-β-D-thiogalactopyranoside (IPTG).
   5042..5630    -  rep_origin     ori: high-copy-number ColE1/pMB1/pBR322/pUC origin of replication
   5801..6661    -  CDS            AmpR: β-lactamase; bla; confers resistance to ampicillin, carbenicillin, and related antibiotics
   6662..6766    -  promoter       AmpR promoter: bla
   6825..6877    -  misc_feature   bom (fragment): basis of mobility region from pBR322
   7032..7411    +  enhancer       CMV enhancer: human cytomegalovirus immediate early enhancer
   7412..7615    +  promoter       CMV promoter: human cytomegalovirus (CMV) immediate early promoter
   7611..7644    +  LTR            5' LTR (truncated) (fragment): truncated 5' long terminal repeat (LTR) from HIV-1
   7660..7678    +  promoter       T7 promoter: promoter for bacteriophage T7 RNA polymerase
