[The description below was written by a language model from this plasmid's Addgene catalogue record and pLannotate feature annotations shown in this document.]
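Description:
FLINC-AKAR1-CAAX is a mammalian expression plasmid built on the pcDNA3 backbone that encodes a genetically encoded fluorescent biosensor for super-resolution imaging of protein kinase A (PKA) activity at the plasma membrane. It is propagated in E. coli as a high-copy plasmid through a ColE1/pUC-type origin with ampicillin resistance (AmpR). An SV40 promoter-driven neomycin phosphotransferase cassette with an SV40 poly(A) signal allows G418 selection of transfected mammalian cells. An f1 origin and flanking T7 and SP6 phage promoters are standard backbone elements.

The roughly 2.2 kb insert, cloned between BamHI and EcoRI sites, is expressed from the CMV immediate-early enhancer/promoter and terminated by the bovine growth hormone poly(A) signal. According to the record, the fusion runs Dronpa–FHA1–EV–PKAsub–TagRFPT–CAAX. The feature table confirms the photoswitchable green protein Dronpa, followed by a fragment of S. cerevisiae RAD53, which supplies the phosphothreonine-binding FHA1 domain, and a TagRFP-family red fluorescent protein. The unannotated stretch between the RAD53 fragment and the red protein presumably holds the EV linker and PKA substrate named in the record. The C-terminal KRas-derived CAAX targeting sequence, also not annotated, anchors the sensor to the plasma membrane. Short leader sequences (a T7 gene 10 tag, an Xpress epitope and a small tag fragment) are annotated just upstream of Dronpa.

By the usual kinase-reporter logic, phosphorylation of the substrate by PKA would promote its binding to FHA1, changing the proximity of Dronpa and TagRFP-T and thereby giving a fluorescence readout, although the record does not spell out this mechanism. A short HIV-1 LTR fragment, a ble fragment and lac-derived fragments in the annotation are probably incidental matches to backbone sequence.
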