Addgene plasmid #87705: FLINC-AKAR1-CAAX
Purpose: Fluorescent biosensor for super-resolution imaging of PKA activity; targeted to plasma membrane.
Depositing lab: Jin Zhang. Publication: Genetically encoded biosensors for visualizing live-cell biochemical activity at super-resolution. Mo GC, Ross B, Hertel F, Manna P, Yang X, Greenwald E, Booth C, Plummer AM, Tenner B, Chen Z, Wang Y, Kennedy EJ, Cole PA, Fleming KG, Palmer A, Jimenez R, Xiao J, Dedecker P, Zhang J. Nat Methods. 2017 Apr;14(4):427-434. doi: 10.1038/nmeth.4221. Epub 2017 Mar 13. PubMed 28288122.
Backbone
  Vector backbone: pcDNA3
  Backbone manufacturer: Invitrogen
  Backbone size w/o insert (bp): 5500
  Total vector size (bp): 7719
  Vector type: Mammalian Expression
  Selectable markers: Neomycin (select with G418)
Growth in bacteria
  Bacterial resistance: Ampicillin, 100 μg/mL
  Growth temperature: 37°C
  Growth strain: DH5alpha
  Copy number: High Copy
Gene/Insert
  Gene/Insert name: FLINC-AKAR1-CAAX (alt name: Dronpa-FHA1-EV-PKAsub-TagRFPT-CAAX)
  Species: S. cerevisiae (budding yeast), Synthetic
  Insert size (bp): 2247
  Promoter: CMV
  Tag / fusion protein: C-terminal targeting sequence from Kras (C terminal on insert)
  Cloning method: Restriction Enzyme; 5′ cloning site BamHI (not destroyed); 3′ cloning site EcoRI (not destroyed)
  Sequencing primers: 5′ T7 forward; 3′ BGH reverse
Terms and licenses: Academic/Nonprofit Terms; Industry Terms: Not Available to Industry
How to cite: FLINC-AKAR1-CAAX was a gift from Jin Zhang (Addgene plasmid # 87705 ; http://n2t.net/addgene:87705 ; RRID:Addgene_87705)
