LOCUS       Exported 7719 bp ds-DNA circular SYN 12-MAY-2021
DEFINITION  Fluorescent biosensor for super-resolution imaging of PKA activity;
            targeted to plasma membrane..
ACCESSION   .
VERSION     .
KEYWORDS    FLINC-AKAR1-CAAX
SOURCE      synthetic DNA construct
  ORGANISM  synthetic DNA construct
REFERENCE   1 (bases 1 to 7719)
  AUTHORS   Mo GC, Ross B, Hertel F, Manna P, Yang X, Greenwald E, Booth C,
            Plummer AM, Tenner B, Chen Z, Wang Y, Kennedy EJ, Cole PA, Fleming
            KG, Palmer A, Jimenez R, Xiao J, Dedecker P, Zhang J
  TITLE     Genetically encoded biosensors for visualizing live-cell biochemical
            activity at super-resolution.
  JOURNAL   Nat Methods. 2017 Apr;14(4):427-434. doi: 10.1038/nmeth.4221. Epub
            2017 Mar 13.
  PUBMED    28288122
REFERENCE   2 (bases 1 to 7719)
  AUTHORS   .
  TITLE     Direct Submission
  JOURNAL   Exported May 12, 2021 from SnapGene Server 1.1.58
            http://www.snapgene.com
FEATURES             Location/Qualifiers
     source          1..7719
                     /organism="synthetic DNA construct"
                     /mol_type="other DNA"
     primer_bind     complement(44..63)
                     /label=pRS-marker
                     /note="pRS vectors, use to sequence yeast selectable
                     marker"
     enhancer        235..614
                     /label=CMV enhancer
                     /note="human cytomegalovirus immediate early enhancer"
     promoter        615..818
                     /label=CMV promoter
                     /note="human cytomegalovirus (CMV) immediate early
                     promoter"
     primer_bind     769..789
                     /label=CMV-F
                     /note="Human CMV immediate early promoter, forward primer"
     primer_bind     863..882
                     /label=T7
                     /note="T7 promoter, forward primer"
     promoter        863..881
                     /label=T7 promoter
                     /note="promoter for bacteriophage T7 RNA polymerase"
     regulatory      901..910
                     /regulatory_class="other"
                     /note="vertebrate consensus sequence for strong initiation
                     of translation (Kozak, 1987)"
     CDS             922..939
                     /codon_start=1
                     /product="6xHis affinity tag"
                     /label=6xHis
                     /translation="HHHHHH"
     CDS             943..975
                     /codon_start=1
                     /product="leader peptide from bacteriophage T7 gene 10"
                     /label=T7 tag (gene 10 leader)
                     /note="promotes efficient translation in E. coli"
                     /translation="MASMTGGQQMG"
     CDS             979..1002
                     /codon_start=1
                     /product="Xpress(TM) epitope tag, including an enterokinase
                     recognition and cleavage site"
                     /label=Xpress(TM) tag
                     /translation="DLYDDDDK"
     CDS             1009..1680
                     /codon_start=1
                     /product="monomeric photoswitchable Dronpa-Green1
                     fluorescent protein"
                     /label=Dronpa-Green1
                     /translation="MSVIKPDMKIKLRMEGAVNGHPFAIEGVGLGKPFEGKQSMDLKVK
                     EGGPLPFAYDILTTVFCYGNRVFAKYPENIVDYFKQSFPEGYSWERSMNYEDGGICNAT
                     NDITLDGDCYIYEIRFDGVNFPANGPVMQKRTVKWEPSTEKLYVRDGVLKGDVNMALSL
                     EGGGHYRCDFKTTYKAKKVVQLPDYHFVDHHIEIKSHDKDYSNVNLHEHAEAHSELPRQ
                     AK"
     promoter        complement(3271..3289)
                     /label=SP6 promoter
                     /note="promoter for bacteriophage SP6 RNA polymerase"
     primer_bind     complement(3272..3289)
                     /label=SP6
                     /note="SP6 promoter, forward primer"
     primer_bind     complement(3309..3326)
                     /label=BGH-rev
                     /note="Bovine growth hormone terminator, reverse primer.
                     Also called BGH reverse"
     polyA_signal    3315..3539
                     /label=bGH poly(A) signal
                     /note="bovine growth hormone polyadenylation signal"
     rep_origin      3585..4013
                     /direction=RIGHT
                     /label=f1 ori
                     /note="f1 bacteriophage origin of replication; arrow
                     indicates direction of (+) strand synthesis"
     primer_bind     complement(3672..3691)
                     /label=F1ori-R
                     /note="F1 origin, reverse primer"
     primer_bind     3882..3903
                     /label=F1ori-F
                     /note="F1 origin, forward primer"
     primer_bind     complement(4022..4042)
                     /label=pBABE 3'
                     /note="SV40 enhancer, reverse primer for pBABE vectors"
     promoter        4027..4357
                     /label=SV40 promoter
                     /note="SV40 enhancer and early promoter"
     rep_origin      4208..4343
                     /label=SV40 ori
                     /note="SV40 origin of replication"
     primer_bind     4270..4289
                     /label=SV40pro-F
                     /note="SV40 promoter/origin, forward primer"
     CDS             4424..5218
                     /codon_start=1
                     /gene="aph(3')-II (or nptII)"
                     /product="aminoglycoside phosphotransferase from Tn5"
                     /label=NeoR/KanR
                     /note="confers resistance to neomycin, kanamycin, and G418
                     (Geneticin(R))"
                     /translation="MIEQDGLHAGSPAAWVERLFGYDWAQQTIGCSDAAVFRLSAQGRP
                     VLFVKTDLSGALNELQDEAARLSWLATTGVPCAAVLDVVTEAGRDWLLLGEVPGQDLLS
                     SHLAPAEKVSIMADAMRRLHTLDPATCPFDHQAKHRIERARTRMEAGLVDQDDLDEEHQ
                     GLAPAELFARLKARMPDGEDLVVTHGDACLPNIMVENGRFSGFIDCGRLGVADRYQDIA
                     LATRDIAEELGGEWADRFLVLYGIAAPDSQRIAFYRLLDEFF"
     primer_bind     complement(4478..4497)
                     /label=Neo-R
                     /note="Neomycin resistance gene, reverse primer"
     primer_bind     5088..5107
                     /label=Neo-F
                     /note="Neomycin resistance gene, forward primer"
     polyA_signal    5392..5513
                     /label=SV40 poly(A) signal
                     /note="SV40 polyadenylation signal"
     primer_bind     complement(5429..5448)
                     /label=SV40pA-R
                     /note="SV40 polyA, reverse primer"
     primer_bind     5483..5502
                     /label=EBV-rev
                     /note="SV40 polyA terminator, reverse primer"
     primer_bind     complement(5562..5578)
                     /label=M13 rev
                     /note="common sequencing primer, one of multiple similar
                     variants"
     primer_bind     complement(5562..5578)
                     /label=M13 Reverse
                     /note="In lacZ gene. Also called M13-rev"
     primer_bind     complement(5575..5597)
                     /label=M13/pUC Reverse
                     /note="In lacZ gene"
     protein_bind    5586..5602
                     /label=lac operator
                     /bound_moiety="lac repressor encoded by lacI"
                     /note="The lac repressor binds to the lac operator to
                     inhibit transcription in E. coli. This inhibition can be
                     relieved by adding lactose or
                     isopropyl-beta-D-thiogalactopyranoside (IPTG)."
     promoter        complement(5610..5640)
                     /label=lac promoter
                     /note="promoter for the E. coli lac operon"
     protein_bind    5655..5676
                     /label=CAP binding site
                     /bound_moiety="E. coli catabolite activator protein"
                     /note="CAP binding activates transcription in the presence
                     of cAMP."
     primer_bind     complement(5793..5810)
                     /label=L4440
                     /note="L4440 vector, forward primer"
     rep_origin      complement(5964..6552)
                     /direction=LEFT
                     /label=ori
                     /note="high-copy-number ColE1/pMB1/pBR322/pUC origin of
                     replication"
     primer_bind     complement(6044..6063)
                     /label=pBR322ori-F
                     /note="pBR322 origin, forward primer"
     CDS             complement(6723..7583)
                     /codon_start=1
                     /gene="bla"
                     /product="beta-lactamase"
                     /label=AmpR
                     /note="confers resistance to ampicillin, carbenicillin, and
                     related antibiotics"
                     /translation="MSIQHFRVALIPFFAAFCLPVFAHPETLVKVKDAEDQLGARVGYI
                     ELDLNSGKILESFRPEERFPMMSTFKVLLCGAVLSRIDAGQEQLGRRIHYSQNDLVEYS
                     PVTEKHLTDGMTVRELCSAAITMSDNTAANLLLTTIGGPKELTAFLHNMGDHVTRLDRW
                     EPELNEAIPNDERDTTMPVAMATTLRKLLTGELLTLASRQQLIDWMEADKVAGPLLRSA
                     LPAGWFIADKSGAGERGSRGIIAALGPDGKPSRIVVIYTTGSQATMDERNRQIAEIGAS
                     LIKHW"
     primer_bind     7346..7365
                     /label=Amp-R
                     /note="Ampicillin resistance gene, reverse primer"
     promoter        complement(7584..7688)
                     /gene="bla"
                     /label=AmpR promoter
ORIGIN
        1 gacggatcgg gagatctccc gatcccctat ggtcgactct cagtacaatc tgctctgatg
       61 ccgcatagtt aagccagtat ctgctccctg cttgtgtgtt ggaggtcgct gagtagtgcg
      121 cgagcaaaat ttaagctaca acaaggcaag gcttgaccga caattgcatg aagaatctgc
      181 ttagggttag gcgttttgcg ctgcttcgcg atgtacgggc cagatatacg cgttgacatt
      241 gattattgac tagttattaa tagtaatcaa ttacggggtc attagttcat agcccatata
      301 tggagttccg cgttacataa cttacggtaa atggcccgcc tggctgaccg cccaacgacc
      361 cccgcccatt gacgtcaata atgacgtatg ttcccatagt aacgccaata gggactttcc
      421 attgacgtca atgggtggac tatttacggt aaactgccca cttggcagta catcaagtgt
      481 atcatatgcc aagtacgccc cctattgacg tcaatgacgg taaatggccc gcctggcatt
      541 atgcccagta catgacctta tgggactttc ctacttggca gtacatctac gtattagtca
      601 tcgctattac catggtgatg cggttttggc agtacatcaa tgggcgtgga tagcggtttg
      661 actcacgggg atttccaagt ctccacccca ttgacgtcaa tgggagtttg ttttggcacc
      721 aaaatcaacg ggactttcca aaatgtcgta acaactccgc cccattgacg caaatgggcg
      781 gtaggcgtgt acggtgggag gtctatataa gcagagctct ctggctaact agagaaccca
      841 ctgcttactg gcttatcgaa attaatacga ctcactatag ggagacccaa gcttgcggcc
      901 gccaccatgg tgcggggttc tcatcatcat catcatcatg gtatggctag catgactggt
      961 ggacagcaaa tgggtcggga tctgtacgac gatgacgata aggatcccat gagtgtgatt
     1021 aaaccagaca tgaagatcaa gctgcgtatg gaaggcgctg taaatggaca cccgttcgcg
     1081 attgaaggag ttggccttgg gaagcctttc gagggaaaac agagtatgga ccttaaagtc
     1141 aaagaaggcg gacctctgcc tttcgcctat gacatcttga caactgtgtt ctgttacggc
     1201 aacagggtat tcgccaaata cccagaaaat atagtagact atttcaagca gtcgtttcct
     1261 gagggctact cttgggaacg aagcatgaat tacgaagacg ggggcatttg taacgcgaca
     1321 aacgacataa ccctggatgg tgactgttat atctatgaaa ttcgatttga tggtgtgaac
     1381 tttcctgcca atggtccagt tatgcagaag aggactgtga aatgggagcc atccactgag
     1441 aaattgtatg tgcgtgatgg agtgctgaag ggtgatgtta acatggctct gtcgcttgaa
     1501 ggaggtggcc attaccgatg tgacttcaaa actacttata aagctaagaa ggttgtccag
     1561 ttgccagact atcactttgt ggaccaccac attgagatta aaagccacga caaagattac
     1621 agtaatgtta atctgcatga gcatgccgaa gcgcattctg agctgccgag gcaggccaag
     1681 agatctatgc ataagttttc tcaagaacag atcggcgaaa acattgtgtg cagggtcatt
     1741 tgtaccacgg gtcaaattcc catccgagat ttgtcagctg atatttcaca agtgcttaag
     1801 gaaaaacgat ccataaagaa agtttggaca tttggtagaa acccagcctg tgactatcat
     1861 ttaggaaaca tttcaagact gtcaaataag catttccaaa tactactagg agaagacggt
     1921 aaccttttat tgaatgacat ttccactaat gggacctggt taaatgggca aaaagtcgag
     1981 aagaacagca atcagttact gtcccaaggt gatgaaataa ccgttggtgt aggcgtggaa
     2041 tcagatattt tatctctggt cattttcata aacgacaaat ttaagcagtg cctggagcag
     2101 aacaaagttg atcgcggtac cagtgctggt ggtagtgctg gtggtagtgc tggtggtagt
     2161 gctggtggta gtgctggtgg ttccggcagt gctggtggta gtgctggtgg tagtaccagt
     2221 gctggtggta gtgctggtgg tagtgctggt ggtagtgctg gtggtagtgc tggtggttcc
     2281 ggcagtgctg gtggtagtgc tggtggtagt accagtgctg gtggtagtgc tggtggtagt
     2341 gctggtggta gtgctggtgg tagtgctggt ggttccggca gtgctggtgg tagtgctggt
     2401 ggtagtacca gtgctggtgg tagtgctggt ggtagtgctg gtggtagtgc tggtggtagt
     2461 gctggtggtt ccggattgag gcgcgcgacg ctggttgacg gcggcagcga gctcatgagc
     2521 gagctgatta aggagaacat gcacatgaag ctgtacatgg agggcaccgt gaacaaccac
     2581 cacttcaagt gcacatccga gggcgaaggc aagccctacg agggcaccca gaccatgaga
     2641 atcaaggtgg tcgagggcgg ccctctcccc ttcgccttcg acatcctggc taccagcttc
     2701 atgtacggca gcagaacctt catcaaccac acccagggca tccccgattt ctttaagcag
     2761 tccttccctg agggcttcac atgggagaga gtcaccacat acgaagacgg gggcgtgctg
     2821 accgctaccc aggacaccag cctccaggac ggctgcctca tctacaacgt caagatcaga
     2881 ggggtgaact tcccatccaa cggccctgtg atgcagaaga aaacactcgg ctgggaggcc
     2941 aacaccgaga tgctgtaccc cgctgacggc ggcctggaag gcagaaccga catggccctg
     3001 aagctcgtgg gcgggggcca cctgatctgc aacttcaaga ccacatacag atccaagaaa
     3061 cccgctaaga acctcaagat gcccggcgtc tactatgtgg accacagact ggaaagaatc
     3121 aaggaggccg acaaagagac ctacgtcgag cagcacgagg tggctgtggc cagatactgc
     3181 gacctcccta gcaaactggg gcacaaggaa ttcaagaaga agaagaagag caagaccaag
     3241 tgcgtgatca tgtaatctag agggccctat tctatagtgt cacctaaatg ctagagctcg
     3301 ctgatcagcc tcgactgtgc cttctagttg ccagccatct gttgtttgcc cctcccccgt
     3361 gccttccttg accctggaag gtgccactcc cactgtcctt tcctaataaa atgaggaaat
     3421 tgcatcgcat tgtctgagta ggtgtcattc tattctgggg ggtggggtgg ggcaggacag
     3481 caagggggag gattgggaag acaatagcag gcatgctggg gatgcggtgg gctctatggc
     3541 ttctgaggcg gaaagaacca gctggggctc tagggggtat ccccnnnnnn nnnnnnnnnn
     3601 nnnnnnnnnn nnnnnnnnnn nnnnnnnnnn nnnnnnnnnn nnnnnnnnnn nnnnnnnnnn
     3661 nnnnnnnnnn nnnnnnnnnn nnnnnnnnnn nnnnnnnnnn nnnnnnnncg ccggctttcc
     3721 ccgtcaagct ctaaatcggg gcannnnnnn nnnnnnnnnn nnnnnnnnnn nnnnnnnnnn
     3781 nnnnnnnnnn nnnnnnnnnn annnnnnnnn nnnnnnnnnn nnnnnnnnnn nnnnnnnnnn
     3841 nnnnnnnnnn cctttgacgt tggagtccac gttctttaat agtggactct tgttccaaac
     3901 tggaacaaca ctcaacccta tctcggtcta ttcttttgat ttataaggga ttttggggat
     3961 ttcggcctat tggttaaaaa atgagctgat ttaacaaaaa tttaacgcga attaattctg
     4021 tggaatgtgt gtcagttagg gtgtggaaag tccccaggct ccccaggcag gcagaagtat
     4081 gcaaagcatg catctcaatt agtcagcaac caggtgtgga aagtccccag gctccccagc
     4141 aggcagaagt atgcaaagca tgcatctcaa ttagtcagca accatagtcc cgcccctaac
     4201 tccgcccatc ccgcccctaa ctccgcccag ttccgcccat tctccgcccc atggctgact
     4261 aatttttttt atttatgcag aggccgaggc cgcctctgcc tctgagctat tccagaagta
     4321 gtgaggaggc ttttttggag gcctaggctt ttgcaaaaag ctcccgggag cttgtatatc
     4381 cattttcgga tctgatcaag agacaggatg aggatcgttt cgcatgattg aacaagatgg
     4441 attgcacgca ggttctccgg ccgcttgggt ggagaggcta ttcggctatg actgggcaca
     4501 acagacaatc ggctgctctg atgccgccgt gttccggctg tcagcgcagg ggcgcccggt
     4561 tctttttgtc aagaccgacc tgtccggtgc cctgaatgaa ctgcaggacg aggcagcgcg
     4621 gctatcgtgg ctggccacga cgggcgttcc ttgcgcagct gtgctcgacg ttgtcactga
     4681 agcgggaagg gactggctgc tattgggcga agtgccgggg caggatctcc tgtcatctca
     4741 ccttgctcct gccgagaaag tatccatcat ggctgatgca atgcggcggc tgcatacgct
     4801 tgatccggct acctgcccat tcgaccacca agcgaaacat cgcatcgagc gagcacgtac
     4861 tcggatggaa gccggtcttg tcgatcagga tgatctggac gaagagcatc aggggctcgc
     4921 gccagccgaa ctgttcgcca ggctcaaggc gcgcatgccc gacggcgagg atctcgtcgt
     4981 gacccatggc gatgcctgct tgccgaatat catggtggaa aatggccgct tttctggatt
     5041 catcgactgt ggccggctgg gtgtggcgga ccgctatcag gacatagcgt tggctacccg
     5101 tgatattgct gaagagcttg gcggcgaatg ggctgaccgc ttcctcgtgc tttacggtat
     5161 cgccgctccc gattcgcagc gcatcgcctt ctatcgcctt cttgacgagt tcttctgagc
     5221 gggactctgg ggttcgaaat gaccgaccaa gcgacgccca acctgccatc acgagatttc
     5281 gattccaccg ccgccttcta tgaaaggttg ggcttcggaa tcgttttccg ggacgccggc
     5341 tggatgatcc tccagcgcgg ggatctcatg ctggagttct tcgcccaccc caacttgttt
     5401 attgcagctt ataatggtta caaataaagc aatagcatca caaatttcac aaataaagca
     5461 tttttttcac tgcattctag ttgtggtttg tccaaactca tcaatgtatc ttatcatgtc
     5521 tgtataccgt cgacctctag ctagagcttg gcgtaatcat ggtcatagct gtttcctgtg
     5581 tgaaattgtt atccgctcac aattccacac aacatacgag ccggaagcat aaagtgtaaa
     5641 gcctggggtg cctaatgagt gagctaactc acattaattg cgttgcgctc actgcccgct
     5701 ttccagtcgg gaaacctgtc gtgccagctg cattaatgaa tcggccaacg cgcggggaga
     5761 ggcggtttgc gtattgggcg ctcttccgct tcctcgctca ctgactcgct gcgctcggtc
     5821 gttcggctgc ggcgagcggt atcagctcac tcaaaggcgg taatacggtt atccacagaa
     5881 tcaggggata acgcaggaaa gaacatgtga gcaaaaggcc agcaaaaggc caggaaccgt
     5941 aaaaaggccg cgttgctggc gtttttccat aggctccgcc cccctgacga gcatcacaaa
     6001 aatcgacgct caagtcagag gtggcgaaac ccgacaggac tataaagata ccaggcgttt
     6061 ccccctggaa gctccctcgt gcgctctcct gttccgaccc tgccgcttac cggatacctg
     6121 tccgcctttc tcccttcggg aagcgtggcg ctttctcaat gctcacgctg taggtatctc
     6181 agttcggtgt aggtcgttcg ctccaagctg ggctgtgtgc acgaaccccc cgttcagccc
     6241 gaccgctgcg ccttatccgg taactatcgt cttgagtcca acccggtaag acacgactta
     6301 tcgccactgg cagcagccac tggtaacagg attagcagag cgaggtatgt aggcggtgct
     6361 acagagttct tgaagtggtg gcctaactac ggctacacta gaaggacagt atttggtatc
     6421 tgcgctctgc tgaagccagt taccttcgga aaaagagttg gtagctcttg atccggcaaa
     6481 caaaccaccg ctggtagcgg tggttttttt gtttgcaagc agcagattac gcgcagaaaa
     6541 aaaggatctc aagaagatcc tttgatcttt tctacggggt ctgacgctca gtggaacgaa
     6601 aactcacgtt aagggatttt ggtcatgaga ttatcaaaaa ggatcttcac ctagatcctt
     6661 ttaaattaaa aatgaagttt taaatcaatc taaagtatat atgagtaaac ttggtctgac
     6721 agttaccaat gcttaatcag tgaggcacct atctcagcga tctgtctatt tcgttcatcc
     6781 atagttgcct gactccccgt cgtgtagata actacgatac gggagggctt accatctggc
     6841 cccagtgctg caatgatacc gcgagaccca cgctcaccgg ctccagattt atcagcaata
     6901 aaccagccag ccggaagggc cgagcgcaga agtggtcctg caactttatc cgcctccatc
     6961 cagtctatta attgttgccg ggaagctaga gtaagtagtt cgccagttaa tagtttgcgc
     7021 aacgttgttg ccattgctac aggcatcgtg gtgtcacgct cgtcgtttgg tatggcttca
     7081 ttcagctccg gttcccaacg atcaaggcga gttacatgat cccccatgtt gtgcaaaaaa
     7141 gcggttagct ccttcggtcc tccgatcgtt gtcagaagta agttggccgc agtgttatca
     7201 ctcatggtta tggcagcact gcataattct cttactgtca tgccatccgt aagatgcttt
     7261 tctgtgactg gtgagtactc aaccaagtca ttctgagaat agtgtatgcg gcgaccgagt
     7321 tgctcttgcc cggcgtcaat acgggataat accgcgccac atagcagaac tttaaaagtg
     7381 ctcatcattg gaaaacgttc ttcggggcga aaactctcaa ggatcttacc gctgttgaga
     7441 tccagttcga tgtaacccac tcgtgcaccc aactgatctt cagcatcttt tactttcacc
     7501 agcgtttctg ggtgagcaaa aacaggaagg caaaatgccg caaaaaaggg aataagggcg
     7561 acacggaaat gttgaatact catactcttc ctttttcaat attattgaag catttatcag
     7621 ggttattgtc tcatgagcgg atacatattt gaatgtattt agaaaaataa acaaataggg
     7681 gttccgcgca catttccccg aaaagtgcca cctgacgtc
//
